Addgene plasmid #31021: pFUS_B4
Depositing lab: Adam Bogdanove & Daniel Voytas. Depositing organization: University of Minnesota. Publication: Efficient design and assembly of custom TALEN and other TAL effector-based constructs for DNA targeting. Cermak T, Doyle EL, Christian M, Wang L, Zhang Y, Schmidt C, Baller JA, Somia NV, Bogdanove AJ, Voytas DF. Nucleic Acids Res. 2011 Jul;39(12):e82. doi: 10.1093/nar/gkr218 PubMed 21493687.
Backbone
  Vector backbone: pCR8
  Backbone manufacturer: Invitrogen
  Backbone size w/o insert (bp): 2447
Growth in bacteria
  Bacterial resistance: Spectinomycin, 50 μg/mL
  Growth temperature: 37°C
  Growth strain: DH5alpha
  Growth instructions: DH10B/LB+antibiotics
  Copy number: High Copy
Gene/Insert
  Gene/Insert name: LacZ + BsaI restriction sites
  Insert size (bp): 459
  Cloning method: Restriction Enzyme; 5′ cloning site AflII (not destroyed); 3′ cloning site XbaI (not destroyed)
  Sequencing primers: 5′ pCR8_F1 (ttgatgcctggcagttccct); 3′ pCR8_R1 (cgaaccgaacaggcttatgt)
Terms and licenses: Academic/Nonprofit Terms; Industry Terms: Not Available to Industry
How to cite: pFUS_B4 was a gift from Adam Bogdanove & Daniel Voytas (Addgene plasmid # 31021 ; http://n2t.net/addgene:31021 ; RRID:Addgene_31021)
