[The description below was written by a language model from this plasmid's Addgene catalogue record and pLannotate feature annotations shown in this document.]
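Description:
pFUS_B4 is a small, high-copy bacterial cloning vector built on the Invitrogen pCR8 backbone and used as an intermediate array (receiver) plasmid in the Golden Gate system for assembling custom TALENs and other TAL effector-based DNA-targeting constructs. It replicates in E. coli from a ColE1/pUC-type origin and is selected with spectinomycin through the aadA (SmR) aminoglycoside adenylyltransferase gene, which in the annotated sequence sits downstream of a class 1 integron Pc promoter fragment and a short remnant of a gentamicin resistance gene. rrnB T1 and T2 terminators from the pCR8 backbone flank the cloning region, helping to insulate it from read-through transcription.

The payload is a roughly 460 bp lacZ cassette with BsaI restriction sites, inserted between AflII and XbaI sites that both remain intact. The feature table shows this cassette as a pBluescript-derived lacZα segment, with the CAP binding site, lac promoter and lac operator driving lacZα fragments that are interrupted by a remnant multiple cloning site and by T7 and T3 promoters; short f1 ori and lacI fragments are also detected but are not functional units. BsaI is a type IIS enzyme that cuts outside its recognition sequence, so digestion releases the lacZα stuffer and leaves defined overhangs into which an ordered set of TAL repeat modules can be ligated in a single reaction. Loss of lacZα permits blue/white screening for recombinant clones. The record does not explicitly state how many repeat modules this particular member of the pFUS_B series accepts, nor the overhang sequences or the downstream step by which the assembled array is moved into a final expression backbone.
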