Features (pLannotate 1.2.2; 16 found; start..end, strand, type, name):
     47..83      -  CDS            lacZα (fragment): LacZα fragment of β-galactosidase; lacZ fragment
    135..153     -  rep_origin     f1 ori (fragment): f1 bacteriophage origin of replication; arrow indicates direction of (+) strand synthesis
    158..313     -  CDS            lacZα (fragment): LacZα fragment of β-galactosidase; lacZ fragment
    321..339     +  promoter       T7 promoter: promoter for bacteriophage T7 RNA polymerase
    348..371     -  misc_feature   MCS (fragment): pBluescript multiple cloning site
    387..405     -  promoter       T3 promoter: promoter for bacteriophage T3 RNA polymerase
    450..466     -  protein_bind   lac operator: The lac repressor binds to the lac operator to inhibit transcription in E. coli. This inhibition can be relieved by adding lactose or isopropyl-β-D-thiogalactopyranoside (IPTG). lac repressor encoded by lacI
    474..504     -  promoter       lac promoter: promoter for the E. coli lac operon
    519..540     -  protein_bind   CAP binding site: CAP binding activates transcription in the presence of cAMP. E. coli catabolite activator protein
    741..764     +  promoter       Pc promoter (fragment): intI1 (promoter lies within the coding sequence); class 1 integron promoter
    940..996     +  CDS            GmR (fragment): gentamycin acetyltransferase; aacC1; confers resistance to gentamycin
   1003..1794    +  CDS            SmR: aminoglycoside adenylyltransferase (Murphy, 1985); aadA; confers resistance to spectinomycin and streptomycin
   1887..2475    +  rep_origin     ori: high-copy-number ColE1/pMB1/pBR322/pUC origin of replication
   2658..2750    +  CDS            lacI (fragment): lac repressor; lacI; The lac repressor binds to the lac operator to inhibit transcription in E. coli. This inhibition can be relieved by adding lactose or isopropyl-β-D-thiogalactopyranoside (IPTG).
   2805..2832    -  terminator     rrnB T2 terminator: transcription terminator T2 from the E. coli rrnB gene
   2964..3007    +  terminator     rrnB T1 terminator: Escherichia coli rrnB; transcription terminator T1 from the E. coli rrnB gene
>Addgene plasmid #31021 | pFUS_B4 | depositor full sequence | sequence record 14213 | Author sequence
TTGATGCCTGGCAGTTCCCTACTCTCGCGTTAACGCTAGCATGGATGTTTTCCCAGTCACGACGTTGTAA
AACGACGGCCAGTCTTAAGCGTCTCATGGCCTGACCCCGGACCAAGTGGTGGCTATCGAGACCGGCGCCG
CTACAGGGCGCGTCCCATTCGCCATTCAGGCTGCGCAACTGTTGGGAAGGGCGATCGGTGCGGGCCTCTT
CGCTATTACGCCAGCTGGCGAAAGGGGGATGTGCTGCAAGGCGATTAAGTTGGGTAACGCCAGGGTTTTC
CCAGTCACGACGTTGTAAAACGACGGCCAGTGAGCGCGCGTAATACGACTCACTATAGGGCGAATTGGGT
ACCGGGCCCCCCCTCGAGGTCCTCCAGCTTTTGTTCCCTTTAGTGAGGGTTAATTGCGCGCTTGGCGTAA
TCATGGTCATAGCTGTTTCCTGTGTGAAATTGTTATCCGCTCACAATTCCACACAACATACGAGCCGGAA
GCATAAAGTGTAAAGCCTGGGGTGCCTAATGAGTGAGCTAACTCACATTAATTGCGTTGCGCTCACTGCC
CGCTTTCCACCGGTGGTCTCCTGTTGCCGGTGCTGTGCCAGGACCATGGCCTGACCCCGGACCAAGTGGT
GGCTATCGAGACGTCTAGACCAGCCAGGACAGAAATGCCTCGACTTCGCTGCTACCCAAGGTTGCCGGGT
GACGCACACCGTGGAAACGGATGAAGGCACGAACCCAGTGGACATAAGCCTGTTCGGTTCGTAAGCTGTA
ATGCAAGTAGCGTATGCGCTCACGCAACTGGTCCAGAACCTTGACCGAACGCAGCGGTGGTAACGGCGCA
GTGGCGGTTTTCATGGCTTGTTATGACTGTTTTTTTGGGGTACAGTCTATGCCTCGGGCATCCAAGCAGC
AAGCGCGTTACGCCGTGGGTCGATGTTTGATGTTATGGAGCAGCAACGATGTTACGCAGCAGGGCAGTCG
CCCTAAAACAAAGTTAAACATTATGAGGGAAGCGGTGATCGCCGAAGTATCGACTCAACTATCAGAGGTA
GTTGGCGTCATCGAGCGCCATCTCGAACCGACGTTGCTGGCCGTACATTTGTACGGCTCCGCAGTGGATG
GCGGCCTGAAGCCACACAGTGATATTGATTTGCTGGTTACGGTGACCGTAAGGCTTGATGAAACAACGCG
GCGAGCTTTGATCAACGACCTTTTGGAAACTTCGGCTTCCCCTGGAGAGAGCGAGATTCTCCGCGCTGTA
GAAGTCACCATTGTTGTGCACGACGACATCATTCCGTGGCGTTATCCAGCTAAGCGCGAACTGCAATTTG
GAGAATGGCAGCGCAATGACATTCTTGCAGGTATCTTCGAGCCAGCCACGATCGACATTGATCTGGCTAT
CTTGCTGACAAAAGCAAGAGAACATAGCGTTGCCTTGGTAGGTCCAGCGGCGGAGGAACTCTTTGATCCG
GTTCCTGAACAGGATCTATTTGAGGCGCTAAATGAAACCTTAACGCTATGGAACTCGCCGCCCGACTGGG
CTGGCGATGAGCGAAATGTAGTGCTTACGTTGTCCCGCATTTGGTACAGCGCAGTAACCGGCAAAATCGC
GCCGAAGGATGTCGCTGCCGACTGGGCAATGGAGCGCCTGCCGGCCCAGTATCAGCCCGTCATACTTGAA
GCTAGACAGGCTTATCTTGGACAAGAAGAAGATCGCTTGGCCTCGCGCGCAGATCAGTTGGAAGAATTTG
TCCACTACGTGAAAGGCGAGATCACCAAGGTAGTCGGCAAATAACCCTCGAGCCACCCATGACCAAAATC
CCTTAACGTGAGTTACGCGTCGTTCCACTGAGCGTCAGACCCCGTAGAAAAGATCAAAGGATCTTCTTGA
GATCCTTTTTTTCTGCGCGTAATCTGCTGCTTGCAAACAAAAAAACCACCGCTACCAGCGGTGGTTTGTT
TGCCGGATCAAGAGCTACCAACTCTTTTTCCGAAGGTAACTGGCTTCAGCAGAGCGCAGATACCAAATAC
TGTCCTTCTAGTGTAGCCGTAGTTAGGCCACCACTTCAAGAACTCTGTAGCACCGCCTACATACCTCGCT
CTGCTAATCCTGTTACCAGTGGCTGCTGCCAGTGGCGATAAGTCGTGTCTTACCGGGTTGGACTCAAGAC
GATAGTTACCGGATAAGGCGCAGCGGTCGGGCTGAACGGGGGGTTCGTGCACACAGCCCAGCTTGGAGCG
AACGACCTACACCGAACTGAGATACCTACAGCGTGAGCATTGAGAAAGCGCCACGCTTCCCGAAGGGAGA
AAGGCGGACAGGTATCCGGTAAGCGGCAGGGTCGGAACAGGAGAGCGCACGAGGGAGCTTCCAGGGGGAA
ACGCCTGGTATCTTTATAGTCCTGTCGGGTTTCGCCACCTCTGACTTGAGCGTCGATTTTTGTGATGCTC
GTCAGGGGGGCGGAGCCTATGGAAAAACGCCAGCAACGCGGCCTTTTTACGGTTCCTGGCCTTTTGCTGG
CCTTTTGCTCACATGTTCTTTCCTGCGTTATCCCCTGATTCTGTGGATAACCGTATTACCGCCTTTGAGT
GAGCTGATACCGCTCGCCGCAGCCGAACGACCGAGCGCAGCGAGTCAGTGAGCGAGGAAGCGGAAGAGCG
CCCAATACGCAAACCGCCTCTCCCCGCGCGTTGGCCGATTCATTAATGCAGCTGGCACGACAGGTTTCCC
GACTGGAAAGCGGGCAGTGAGCGCAACGCAATTAATACGCGTACCGCTAGCCAGGAAGAGTTTGTAGAAA
CGCAAAAAGGCCATCCGTCAGGATGGCCTTCTGCTTAGTTTGATGCCTGGCAGTTTATGGCGGGCGTCCT
GCCCGCCACCCTCCGGGCCGTTGCTTCACAACGTTCAAATCCGCTCCCGGCGGATTTGTCCTACTCAGGA
GAGCGTTCACCGACAAACAACAGATAAAACGAAAGGCCCAGTCTTCCGACTGAGCCTTTCGTTTTAT
