>Addgene plasmid #31021 | pFUS_B4 | addgene partial sequence | sequence record 35563 | 31021 with pCR8_F1 (ttgatgcctggcagttccct)
CGTTGTAAAACGACGGCCAGTCTTAAGCGTCTCATGGCCTGACCCCGGACCAAGTGGTGGCTATCGAGAC
CGGCGCCGCTACAGGGCGCGTCCCATTCGCCATTCAGGCTGCGCAACTGTTGGGAAGGGCGATCGGTGCG
GGCCTCTTCGCTATTACGCCAGCTGGCGAAAGGGGGATGTGCTGCAAGGCGATTAAGTTGGGTAACGCCA
GGGTTTTCCCAGTCACGACGTTGTAAAACGACGGCCAGTGAGCGCGCGTAATACGACTCACTATAGGGCG
AATTGGGTACCGGGCCCCCCCTCGAGGTCCTCCAGCTTTTGTTCCCTTTAGTGAGGGTTAATTGCGCGCT
TGGCGTAATCATGGTCATAGCTGTTTCCTGTGTGAAATTGTTATCCGCTCACAATTCCACACAACATACG
AGCCGGAAGCATAAAGTGTAAAGCCTGGGGTGCCTAATGAGTGAGCTAACTCACATTAATTGCGTTGCGC
TCACTGCCCGCTTTCCACCGGTGGTCTCCTGTTGCCGGTGCTGTGCCAGGACCATGGCCTGACCCCGGAC
CAAGTGGTGGCTATCGAGACGTCTAGACCAGCCAGGACAGAAATGCCTCGACTTCGCTGCTACCCAAGGT
TGCCGGGTGACGCACACCGTGGAAACGGATGAAGGCACGAACCCAGTGGACATAAGCCTGTTCGGTTCGT
AAGCTGTAATGCAAGTAGCGTATGCGCTCACGCAACTGGTCCAGAACCTTGACCGAACGCAGCGGTGGTA
ACGGCGCA
